Addgene plasmid #109545: pME-Lifeact
Purpose: Multisite gateway vector for 5' tagging with the actin binding motif Lifeact
Depositing lab: Rob Parton. Depositing organization: University of Queensland, Institute for Molecular Bioscience. Publication: In vivo cell biological screening identifies an endocytic capture mechanism for T-tubule formation. Hall TE, Martel N, Ariotti N, Xiong Z, Lo HP, Ferguson C, Rae J, Lim YW, Parton RG. Nat Commun. 2020 Jul 24;11(1):3711. doi: 10.1038/s41467-020-17486-w. PubMed 32709891.
Backbone
  Vector backbone: pDONR 221
  Vector type: Zebrafish plasmids
Growth in bacteria
  Bacterial resistance: Kanamycin, 50 μg/mL
  Growth temperature: 37°C
  Growth strain: DH5alpha
  Copy number: High Copy
Gene/Insert
  Gene/Insert name: actin binding motif Lifeact
  Species: Synthetic
  Cloning method: Gateway Cloning
Terms and licenses: Academic/Nonprofit Terms; Industry Terms: Not Available to Industry
How to cite: pME-Lifeact was a gift from Rob Parton (Addgene plasmid # 109545 ; http://n2t.net/addgene:109545 ; RRID:Addgene_109545)
