[The description below was written by a language model from this plasmid's Addgene catalogue record, the feature table of its GenBank file and pLannotate feature annotations shown in this document.]
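Description:
pME-Lifeact is a small (about 2.6 kb) Gateway middle-entry clone built on the pDONR 221 backbone and catalogued among zebrafish plasmids. It is not an expression vector: it is a bacterial shuttle that holds a module for assembly into larger constructs by multisite Gateway recombination. It replicates in E. coli from a high-copy ColE1/pUC-type origin and is selected with kanamycin through the aph(3')-Ia aminoglycoside phosphotransferase gene. The rrnB T1 and T2 transcription terminators lie upstream of the recombination cassette, insulating it from read-through transcription from the backbone. M13 forward and reverse primer sites and a T7 promoter flank the cassette and serve for sequence verification.

The payload sits between attL1 and attL2, the sites recognised by LR Clonase. It consists of a vertebrate Kozak consensus for efficient translation initiation, followed by the synthetic Lifeact coding sequence. Lifeact is a 17-amino-acid peptide derived from the N-terminus of budding yeast Abp140 that binds filamentous actin. The entry clone carries no eukaryotic promoter or polyadenylation signal of its own, and the T7 promoter lies outside the att sites in reverse orientation. In an LR reaction the Lifeact module is meant to be combined with a separate promoter-bearing entry clone, a downstream entry clone and a destination vector. The stated purpose is 5' tagging, so Lifeact ends up at the N-terminal end of whatever coding sequence is joined downstream, such as a fluorescent protein, although the record does not name specific partners. The associated work concerns in vivo cell biology in zebrafish. The two feature tables describe the same sequence with different start coordinates, and the short lacI and lacZα fragments in the automated annotation appear to be backbone remnants.
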