LOCUS       Exported 2602 bp ds-DNA circular SYN 12-MAY-2021
DEFINITION  Multisite gateway vector for 5' tagging with the actin binding motif
            Lifeact.
ACCESSION   .
VERSION     .
KEYWORDS    pME-Lifeact
SOURCE      synthetic DNA construct
  ORGANISM  synthetic DNA construct
REFERENCE   1 (bases 1 to 2602)
  TITLE     Parton Lab Plasmids for in vivo cell biology in the zebrafish
REFERENCE   2 (bases 1 to 2602)
  AUTHORS   .
  TITLE     Direct Submission
  JOURNAL   Exported May 12, 2021 from SnapGene Server 1.1.58
            http://www.snapgene.com
FEATURES             Location/Qualifiers
     source          1..2602
                     /organism="synthetic DNA construct"
                     /mol_type="other DNA"
     protein_bind    1..100
                     /gene="mutant version of attL"
                     /label=attL1
                     /bound_moiety="LR Clonase(TM)"
                     /note="recombination site for the Gateway(R) LR reaction"
     regulatory      101..110
                     /regulatory_class="other"
                     /note="vertebrate consensus sequence for strong initiation
                     of translation (Kozak, 1987)"
     CDS             107..157
                     /codon_start=1
                     /product="peptide that binds filamentous actin (Riedl et
                     al., 2008)"
                     /label=Lifeact
                     /note="first 17 amino acids of budding yeast Abp140"
                     /translation="MGVADLIKKFESISKEE"
     protein_bind    complement(159..258)
                     /gene="mutant version of attL"
                     /label=attL2
                     /bound_moiety="LR Clonase(TM)"
                     /note="recombination site for the Gateway(R) LR reaction"
     primer_bind     complement(275..294)
                     /label=T7
                     /note="T7 promoter, forward primer"
     promoter        complement(276..294)
                     /label=T7 promoter
                     /note="promoter for bacteriophage T7 RNA polymerase"
     primer_bind     complement(299..315)
                     /label=M13 rev
                     /note="common sequencing primer, one of multiple similar
                     variants"
     primer_bind     complement(299..315)
                     /label=M13 Reverse
                     /note="In lacZ gene. Also called M13-rev"
     primer_bind     complement(417..436)
                     /label=pENTR-R
                     /note="pENTR vectors, reverse primer"
     CDS             428..1237
                     /codon_start=1
                     /gene="aph(3')-Ia"
                     /product="aminoglycoside phosphotransferase"
                     /label=KanR
                     /note="confers resistance to kanamycin in bacteria or G418
                     (Geneticin(R)) in eukaryotes"
                     /translation="MSHIQRETSRPRLNSNMDADLYGYKWARDNVGQSGATIYRLYGKP
                     DAPELFLKHGKGSVANDVTDEMVRLNWLTEFMPLPTIKHFIRTPDDAWLLTTAIPGKTA
                     FQVLEEYPDSGENIVDALAVFLRRLHSIPVCNCPFNSDRVFRLAQAQSRMNNGLVDASD
                     FDDERNGWPVEQVWKEMHKLLPFSPDSVVTHGDFSLDNLIFDEGKLIGCIDVGRVGIAD
                     RYQDLAILWNCLGEFSPSLQKRLFQKYGIDNPDMNKLQFHLMLDEFF"
     primer_bind     complement(495..514)
                     /label=Kan-R
                     /note="Kanamycin resistance gene, reverse primer"
     rep_origin      1384..1972
                     /direction=RIGHT
                     /label=ori
                     /note="high-copy-number ColE1/pMB1/pBR322/pUC origin of
                     replication"
     primer_bind     1873..1892
                     /label=pBR322ori-F
                     /note="pBR322 origin, forward primer"
     primer_bind     2126..2143
                     /label=L4440
                     /note="L4440 vector, forward primer"
     terminator      2302..2329
                     /label=rrnB T2 terminator
                     /note="transcription terminator T2 from the E. coli rrnB
                     gene"
     terminator      2421..2507
                     /gene="Escherichia coli rrnB"
                     /label=rrnB T1 terminator
                     /note="transcription terminator T1 from the E. coli rrnB
                     gene"
     primer_bind     2556..2578
                     /label=M13/pUC Forward
                     /note="In lacZ gene"
     primer_bind     2570..2587
                     /label=M13 Forward
                     /note="In lacZ gene. Also called M13-F20 or M13 (-21)
                     Forward"
     primer_bind     2571..2587
                     /label=M13 fwd
                     /note="common sequencing primer, one of multiple similar
                     variants"
ORIGIN
        1 caaataatga ttttattttg actgatagtg acctgttcgt tgcaacaaat tgatgagcaa
       61 tgctttttta taatgccaac tttgtacaaa aaagcaggct gccaccatgg gcgtggccga
      121 cctgatcaag aagttcgaga gcatcagcaa ggaggagaac ccagctttct tgtacaaagt
      181 tggcattata agaaagcatt gcttatcaat ttgttgcaac gaacaggtca ctatcagtca
      241 aaataaaatc attatttgcc atccagctga tatcccctat agtgagtcgt attacatggt
      301 catagctgtt tcctggcagc tctggcccgt gtctcaaaat ctctgatgtt acattgcaca
      361 agataaaaat atatcatcat gaacaataaa actgtctgct tacataaaca gtaatacaag
      421 gggtgttatg agccatattc aacgggaaac gtcgaggccg cgattaaatt ccaacatgga
      481 tgctgattta tatgggtata aatgggctcg cgataatgtc gggcaatcag gtgcgacaat
      541 ctatcgcttg tatgggaagc ccgatgcgcc agagttgttt ctgaaacatg gcaaaggtag
      601 cgttgccaat gatgttacag atgagatggt cagactaaac tggctgacgg aatttatgcc
      661 tcttccgacc atcaagcatt ttatccgtac tcctgatgat gcatggttac tcaccactgc
      721 gatccccgga aaaacagcat tccaggtatt agaagaatat cctgattcag gtgaaaatat
      781 tgttgatgcg ctggcagtgt tcctgcgccg gttgcattcg attcctgttt gtaattgtcc
      841 ttttaacagc gatcgcgtat ttcgtctcgc tcaggcgcaa tcacgaatga ataacggttt
      901 ggttgatgcg agtgattttg atgacgagcg taatggctgg cctgttgaac aagtctggaa
      961 agaaatgcat aaacttttgc cattctcacc ggattcagtc gtcactcatg gtgatttctc
     1021 acttgataac cttatttttg acgaggggaa attaataggt tgtattgatg ttggacgagt
     1081 cggaatcgca gaccgatacc aggatcttgc catcctatgg aactgcctcg gtgagttttc
     1141 tccttcatta cagaaacggc tttttcaaaa atatggtatt gataatcctg atatgaataa
     1201 attgcagttt catttgatgc tcgatgagtt tttctaatca gaattggtta attggttgta
     1261 acactggcag agcattacgc tgacttgacg ggacggcgca agctcatgac caaaatccct
     1321 taacgtgagt tacgcgtcgt tccactgagc gtcagacccc gtagaaaaga tcaaaggatc
     1381 ttcttgagat cctttttttc tgcgcgtaat ctgctgcttg caaacaaaaa aaccaccgct
     1441 accagcggtg gtttgtttgc cggatcaaga gctaccaact ctttttccga aggtaactgg
     1501 cttcagcaga gcgcagatac caaatactgt tcttctagtg tagccgtagt taggccacca
     1561 cttcaagaac tctgtagcac cgcctacata cctcgctctg ctaatcctgt taccagtggc
     1621 tgctgccagt ggcgataagt cgtgtcttac cgggttggac tcaagacgat agttaccgga
     1681 taaggcgcag cggtcgggct gaacgggggg ttcgtgcaca cagcccagct tggagcgaac
     1741 gacctacacc gaactgagat acctacagcg tgagctatga gaaagcgcca cgcttcccga
     1801 agggagaaag gcggacaggt atccggtaag cggcagggtc ggaacaggag agcgcacgag
     1861 ggagcttcca gggggaaacg cctggtatct ttatagtcct gtcgggtttc gccacctctg
     1921 acttgagcgt cgatttttgt gatgctcgtc aggggggcgg agcctatgga aaaacgccag
     1981 caacgcggcc tttttacggt tcctggcctt ttgctggcct tttgctcaca tgttctttcc
     2041 tgcgttatcc cctgattctg tggataaccg tattaccgcc tttgagtgag ctgataccgc
     2101 tcgccgcagc cgaacgaccg agcgcagcga gtcagtgagc gaggaagcgg aagagcgccc
     2161 aatacgcaaa ccgcctctcc ccgcgcgttg gccgattcat taatgcagct ggcacgacag
     2221 gtttcccgac tggaaagcgg gcagtgagcg caacgcaatt aatacgcgta ccgctagcca
     2281 ggaagagttt gtagaaacgc aaaaaggcca tccgtcagga tggccttctg cttagtttga
     2341 tgcctggcag tttatggcgg gcgtcctgcc cgccaccctc cgggccgttg cttcacaacg
     2401 ttcaaatccg ctcccggcgg atttgtccta ctcaggagag cgttcaccga caaacaacag
     2461 ataaaacgaa aggcccagtc ttccgactga gcctttcgtt ttatttgatg cctggcagtt
     2521 ccctactctc gcgttaacgc tagcatggat gttttcccag tcacgacgtt gtaaaacgac
     2581 ggccagtctt aagctcgggc cc
//
