Features (pLannotate 1.2.2; 9 found; start..end, strand, type, name):
    121..213     +  CDS            lacI (fragment): lac repressor; lacI; The lac repressor binds to the lac operator to inhibit transcription in E. coli. This inhibition can be relieved by adding lactose or isopropyl-β-D-thiogalactopyranoside (IPTG).
    268..295     -  terminator     rrnB T2 terminator: transcription terminator T2 from the E. coli rrnB gene
    427..470     +  terminator     rrnB T1 terminator: Escherichia coli rrnB; transcription terminator T1 from the E. coli rrnB gene
    517..553     -  CDS            lacZα (fragment): LacZα fragment of β-galactosidase; lacZ fragment
    569..668     +  protein_bind   attL1: mutant version of attL; recombination site for the Gateway® LR reaction LR Clonase™
    727..826     -  protein_bind   attL2: mutant version of attL; recombination site for the Gateway® LR reaction LR Clonase™
    844..862     -  promoter       T7 promoter: promoter for bacteriophage T7 RNA polymerase
    996..1805    +  CDS            KanR: aminoglycoside phosphotransferase; aph(3')-Ia; confers resistance to kanamycin in bacteria or G418 (Geneticin®) in eukaryotes
   1952..2540    +  rep_origin     ori: high-copy-number ColE1/pMB1/pBR322/pUC origin of replication
>Addgene plasmid #109545 | pME-Lifeact | depositor full sequence | sequence record 206482 | Full Sequence
CTTTCCTGCGTTATCCCCTGATTCTGTGGATAACCGTATTACCGCCTTTGAGTGAGCTGATACCGCTCGC
CGCAGCCGAACGACCGAGCGCAGCGAGTCAGTGAGCGAGGAAGCGGAAGAGCGCCCAATACGCAAACCGC
CTCTCCCCGCGCGTTGGCCGATTCATTAATGCAGCTGGCACGACAGGTTTCCCGACTGGAAAGCGGGCAG
TGAGCGCAACGCAATTAATACGCGTACCGCTAGCCAGGAAGAGTTTGTAGAAACGCAAAAAGGCCATCCG
TCAGGATGGCCTTCTGCTTAGTTTGATGCCTGGCAGTTTATGGCGGGCGTCCTGCCCGCCACCCTCCGGG
CCGTTGCTTCACAACGTTCAAATCCGCTCCCGGCGGATTTGTCCTACTCAGGAGAGCGTTCACCGACAAA
CAACAGATAAAACGAAAGGCCCAGTCTTCCGACTGAGCCTTTCGTTTTATTTGATGCCTGGCAGTTCCCT
ACTCTCGCGTTAACGCTAGCATGGATGTTTTCCCAGTCACGACGTTGTAAAACGACGGCCAGTCTTAAGC
TCGGGCCCCAAATAATGATTTTATTTTGACTGATAGTGACCTGTTCGTTGCAACACATTGATGAGCAATG
CTTTTTTATAATGCCAACTTTGTACAAAAAAGCAGGCTGCCACCATGGGCGTGGCCGACCTGATCAAGAA
GTTCGAGAGCATCAGCAAGGAGGAGAACCCAGCTTTCTTGTACAAAGTTGGCATTATAAGAAAGCATTGC
TTATCAATTTGTTGCAACGAACAGGTCACTATCAGTCAAAATAAAATCATTATTTGCCATCCAGCTGATA
TCCCCTATAGTGAGTCGTATTACATGGTCATAGCTGTTTCCTGGCAGCTCTGGCCCGTGTCTCAAAATCT
CTGATGTTACATTGCACAAGATAAAATAATATCATCATGAACAATAAAACTGTCTGCTTACATAAACAGT
AATACAAGGGGTGTTATGAGCCATATTCAACGGGAAACGTCGAGGCCGCGATTAAATTCCAACATGGATG
CTGATTTATATGGGTATAAATGGGCTCGCGATAATGTCGGGCAATCAGGTGCGACAATCTATCGCTTGTA
TGGGAAGCCCGATGCGCCAGAGTTGTTTCTGAAACATGGCAAAGGTAGCGTTGCCAATGATGTTACAGAT
GAGATGGTCAGACTAAACTGGCTGACGGAATTTATGCCTCTTCCGACCATCAAGCATTTTATCCGTACTC
CTGATGATGCATGGTTACTCACCACTGCGATCCCCGGAAAAACAGCATTCCAGGTATTAGAAGAATATCC
TGATTCAGGTGAAAATATTGTTGATGCGCTGGCAGTGTTCCTGCGCCGGTTGCATTCGATTCCTGTTTGT
AATTGTCCTTTTAACAGCGATCGCGTATTTCGTCTCGCTCAGGCGCAATCACGAATGAATAACGGTTTGG
TTGATGCGAGTGATTTTGATGACGAGCGTAATGGCTGGCCTGTTGAACAAGTCTGGAAAGAAATGCATAA
ACTTTTGCCATTCTCACCGGATTCAGTCGTCACTCATGGTGATTTCTCACTTGATAACCTTATTTTTGAC
GAGGGGAAATTAATAGGTTGTATTGATGTTGGACGAGTCGGAATCGCAGACCGATACCAGGATCTTGCCA
TCCTATGGAACTGCCTCGGTGAGTTTTCTCCTTCATTACAGAAACGGCTTTTTCAAAAATATGGTATTGA
TAATCCTGATATGAATAAATTGCAGTTTCATTTGATGCTCGATGAGTTTTTCTAATCAGAATTGGTTAAT
TGGTTGTAACACTGGCAGAGCATTACGCTGACTTGACGGGACGGCGCAAGCTCATGACCAAAATCCCTTA
ACGTGAGTTACGCGTCGTTCCACTGAGCGTCAGACCCCGTAGAAAAGATCAAAGGATCTTCTTGAGATCC
TTTTTTTCTGCGCGTAATCTGCTGCTTGCAAACAAAAAAACCACCGCTACCAGCGGTGGTTTGTTTGCCG
GATCAAGAGCTACCAACTCTTTTTCCGAAGGTAACTGGCTTCAGCAGAGCGCAGATACCAAATACTGTTC
TTCTAGTGTAGCCGTAGTTAGGCCACCACTTCAAGAACTCTGTAGCACCGCCTACATACCTCGCTCTGCT
AATCCTGTTACCAGTGGCTGCTGCCAGTGGCGATAAGTCGTGTCTTACCGGGTTGGACTCAAGACGATAG
TTACCGGATAAGGCGCAGCGGTCGGGCTGAACGGGGGGTTCGTGCACACAGCCCAGCTTGGAGCGAACGA
CCTACACCGAACTGAGATACCTACAGCGTGAGCTATGAGAAAGCGCCACGCTTCCCGAAGGGAGAAAGGC
GGACAGGTATCCGGTAAGCGGCAGGGTCGGAACAGGAGAGCGCACGAGGGAGCTTCCAGGGGGAAACGCC
TGGTATCTTTATAGTCCTGTCGGGTTTCGCCACCTCTGACTTGAGCGTCGATTTTTGTGATGCTCGTCAG
GGGGGCGGAGCCTATGGAAAAACGCCAGCAACGCGGCCTTTTTACGGTTCCTGGCCTTTTGCTGGCCTTT
TGCTCACATGTT
